LOCUS       Exported 7301 bp ds-DNA circular SYN 12-MAY-2021
DEFINITION  A BRET based CyOFP-teLuc-CyOFP fusion to further red-shift
            bioluminescence.
ACCESSION   .
VERSION     .
KEYWORDS    pcDNA3-Antares2 c-myc
SOURCE      synthetic DNA construct
  ORGANISM  synthetic DNA construct
REFERENCE   1 (bases 1 to 7301)
  AUTHORS   Yeh HW, Karmach O, Ji A, Carter D, Martins-Green MM, Ai HW
  TITLE     Red-shifted luciferase-luciferin pairs for enhanced bioluminescence
            imaging.
  JOURNAL   Nat Methods. 2017 Sep 4. doi: 10.1038/nmeth.4400.
  PUBMED    28869756
REFERENCE   2 (bases 1 to 7301)
  AUTHORS   .
  TITLE     Direct Submission
  JOURNAL   Exported May 12, 2021 from SnapGene Server 1.1.58
            http://www.snapgene.com
FEATURES             Location/Qualifiers
     source          1..7301
                     /organism="synthetic DNA construct"
                     /mol_type="other DNA"
     primer_bind     complement(44..63)
                     /label=pRS-marker
                     /note="pRS vectors, use to sequence yeast selectable
                     marker"
     enhancer        235..614
                     /label=CMV enhancer
                     /note="human cytomegalovirus immediate early enhancer"
     promoter        615..818
                     /label=CMV promoter
                     /note="human cytomegalovirus (CMV) immediate early
                     promoter"
     primer_bind     769..789
                     /label=CMV-F
                     /note="Human CMV immediate early promoter, forward primer"
     primer_bind     863..882
                     /label=T7
                     /note="T7 promoter, forward primer"
     promoter        863..881
                     /label=T7 promoter
                     /note="promoter for bacteriophage T7 RNA polymerase"
     regulatory      898..907
                     /regulatory_class="other"
                     /note="vertebrate consensus sequence for strong initiation
                     of translation (Kozak, 1987)"
     CDS             2794..2823
                     /codon_start=1
                     /product="Myc (human c-Myc proto-oncogene) epitope tag"
                     /label=Myc
                     /translation="EQKLISEEDL"
     promoter        complement(2854..2872)
                     /label=SP6 promoter
                     /note="promoter for bacteriophage SP6 RNA polymerase"
     primer_bind     complement(2855..2872)
                     /label=SP6
                     /note="SP6 promoter, forward primer"
     primer_bind     complement(2892..2909)
                     /label=BGH-rev
                     /note="Bovine growth hormone terminator, reverse primer.
                     Also called BGH reverse"
     polyA_signal    2898..3122
                     /label=bGH poly(A) signal
                     /note="bovine growth hormone polyadenylation signal"
     rep_origin      3168..3596
                     /direction=RIGHT
                     /label=f1 ori
                     /note="f1 bacteriophage origin of replication; arrow
                     indicates direction of (+) strand synthesis"
     primer_bind     complement(3255..3274)
                     /label=F1ori-R
                     /note="F1 origin, reverse primer"
     primer_bind     3465..3486
                     /label=F1ori-F
                     /note="F1 origin, forward primer"
     primer_bind     complement(3605..3625)
                     /label=pBABE 3'
                     /note="SV40 enhancer, reverse primer for pBABE vectors"
     promoter        3610..3939
                     /label=SV40 promoter
                     /note="SV40 enhancer and early promoter"
     rep_origin      3790..3925
                     /label=SV40 ori
                     /note="SV40 origin of replication"
     primer_bind     3852..3871
                     /label=SV40pro-F
                     /note="SV40 promoter/origin, forward primer"
     CDS             4006..4800
                     /codon_start=1
                     /gene="aph(3')-II (or nptII)"
                     /product="aminoglycoside phosphotransferase from Tn5"
                     /label=NeoR/KanR
                     /note="confers resistance to neomycin, kanamycin, and G418
                     (Geneticin(R))"
                     /translation="MIEQDGLHAGSPAAWVERLFGYDWAQQTIGCSDAAVFRLSAQGRP
                     VLFVKTDLSGALNELQDEAARLSWLATTGVPCAAVLDVVTEAGRDWLLLGEVPGQDLLS
                     SHLAPAEKVSIMADAMRRLHTLDPATCPFDHQAKHRIERARTRMEAGLVDQDDLDEEHQ
                     GLAPAELFARLKARMPDGEDLVVTHGDACLPNIMVENGRFSGFIDCGRLGVADRYQDIA
                     LATRDIAEELGGEWADRFLVLYGIAAPDSQRIAFYRLLDEFF"
     primer_bind     complement(4060..4079)
                     /label=Neo-R
                     /note="Neomycin resistance gene, reverse primer"
     primer_bind     4670..4689
                     /label=Neo-F
                     /note="Neomycin resistance gene, forward primer"
     polyA_signal    4974..5095
                     /label=SV40 poly(A) signal
                     /note="SV40 polyadenylation signal"
     primer_bind     complement(5011..5030)
                     /label=SV40pA-R
                     /note="SV40 polyA, reverse primer"
     primer_bind     5065..5084
                     /label=EBV-rev
                     /note="SV40 polyA terminator, reverse primer"
     primer_bind     complement(5144..5160)
                     /label=M13 rev
                     /note="common sequencing primer, one of multiple similar
                     variants"
     primer_bind     complement(5144..5160)
                     /label=M13 Reverse
                     /note="In lacZ gene. Also called M13-rev"
     primer_bind     complement(5157..5179)
                     /label=M13/pUC Reverse
                     /note="In lacZ gene"
     protein_bind    5168..5184
                     /label=lac operator
                     /bound_moiety="lac repressor encoded by lacI"
                     /note="The lac repressor binds to the lac operator to
                     inhibit transcription in E. coli. This inhibition can be
                     relieved by adding lactose or
                     isopropyl-beta-D-thiogalactopyranoside (IPTG)."
     promoter        complement(5192..5222)
                     /label=lac promoter
                     /note="promoter for the E. coli lac operon"
     protein_bind    5237..5258
                     /label=CAP binding site
                     /bound_moiety="E. coli catabolite activator protein"
                     /note="CAP binding activates transcription in the presence
                     of cAMP."
     primer_bind     complement(5375..5392)
                     /label=L4440
                     /note="L4440 vector, forward primer"
     rep_origin      complement(5546..6134)
                     /direction=LEFT
                     /label=ori
                     /note="high-copy-number ColE1/pMB1/pBR322/pUC origin of
                     replication"
     primer_bind     complement(5626..5645)
                     /label=pBR322ori-F
                     /note="pBR322 origin, forward primer"
     CDS             complement(6305..7165)
                     /codon_start=1
                     /gene="bla"
                     /product="beta-lactamase"
                     /label=AmpR
                     /note="confers resistance to ampicillin, carbenicillin, and
                     related antibiotics"
                     /translation="MSIQHFRVALIPFFAAFCLPVFAHPETLVKVKDAEDQLGARVGYI
                     ELDLNSGKILESFRPEERFPMMSTFKVLLCGAVLSRIDAGQEQLGRRIHYSQNDLVEYS
                     PVTEKHLTDGMTVRELCSAAITMSDNTAANLLLTTIGGPKELTAFLHNMGDHVTRLDRW
                     EPELNEAIPNDERDTTMPVAMATTLRKLLTGELLTLASRQQLIDWMEADKVAGPLLRSA
                     LPAGWFIADKSGAGERGSRGIIAALGPDGKPSRIVVIYTTGSQATMDERNRQIAEIGAS
                     LIKHW"
     primer_bind     6928..6947
                     /label=Amp-R
                     /note="Ampicillin resistance gene, reverse primer"
     promoter        complement(7166..7270)
                     /gene="bla"
                     /label=AmpR promoter
ORIGIN
        1 gacggatcgg gagatctccc gatcccctat ggtgcactct cagtacaatc tgctctgatg
       61 ccgcatagtt aagccagtat ctgctccctg cttgtgtgtt ggaggtcgct gagtagtgcg
      121 cgagcaaaat ttaagctaca acaaggcaag gcttgaccga caattgcatg aagaatctgc
      181 ttagggttag gcgttttgcg ctgcttcgcg atgtacgggc cagatatacg cgttgacatt
      241 gattattgac tagttattaa tagtaatcaa ttacggggtc attagttcat agcccatata
      301 tggagttccg cgttacataa cttacggtaa atggcccgcc tggctgaccg cccaacgacc
      361 cccgcccatt gacgtcaata atgacgtatg ttcccatagt aacgccaata gggactttcc
      421 attgacgtca atgggtggag tatttacggt aaactgccca cttggcagta catcaagtgt
      481 atcatatgcc aagtacgccc cctattgacg tcaatgacgg taaatggccc gcctggcatt
      541 atgcccagta catgacctta tgggactttc ctacttggca gtacatctac gtattagtca
      601 tcgctattac catggtgatg cggttttggc agtacatcaa tgggcgtgga tagcggtttg
      661 actcacgggg atttccaagt ctccacccca ttgacgtcaa tgggagtttg ttttggcacc
      721 aaaatcaacg ggactttcca aaatgtcgta acaactccgc cccattgacg caaatgggcg
      781 gtaggcgtgt acggtgggag gtctatataa gcagagctct ctggctaact agagaaccca
      841 ctgcttactg gcttatcgaa attaatacga ctcactatag ggagacccaa gcttgccgcc
      901 accatggtga gcaagggcga ggagctgatc aaggagaaca tgagaagcaa gctgtacctg
      961 gaaggcagcg tgaacggcca ccagttcaag tgcacccacg aaggggaggg caagccctac
     1021 gagggcaagc agaccaacag gatcaaggtg gtggagggag gccccctgcc gttcgcattc
     1081 gacatcctgg ccacccactt tatgtacggg agcaaggtgt tcatcaagta ccccgccgac
     1141 ctccccgatt attttaagca gtccttccct gagggcttca catgggagag agtcatggtg
     1201 ttcgaagacg ggggcgtgct gaccgccacc caggacacca gcctccagga cggcgagctc
     1261 atctacaacg tcaaggtcag aggggtgaac ttcccagcca acggccccgt gatgcagaag
     1321 aaaacactgg gctgggagcc cagcaccgag accatgtacc ccgctgacgg cggcctggaa
     1381 ggcagatgcg acaaggccct gaagctcgtg ggcgggggcc acctgcacgt caacttcaag
     1441 accacataca agtccaagaa acccgtgaag atgcccggcg tccactacgt ggaccgcaga
     1501 ctggaaagaa tcaaggaggc cgacaacgag acctacgtcg agcagtacga gcacgctgtg
     1561 gccagatact ccaacctggg cggaggcttc acactcgaag atttcgttgg ggactggcga
     1621 cagacagccg gctacaactt gagtcaagtc cttgaacagg gaggtgtgtc cagtttgttt
     1681 cagaatctcg gggtgtccgt aactccgatc caaaggattg tcctgagcgg tgaaaatggg
     1741 ctgaagatcg acatccatgt catcatcccg tatgaaggtc tgagcggcga ccaaatgggc
     1801 cagatcgaaa aaatttttaa ggtggtgtac cctgtggata atcatcactt taaggtgatc
     1861 ctgcactatg gcacactggt aatcgacggg gttacgccga acatgatcga ctatttcgga
     1921 cggccgtatg aaggcatcgc cgtgttcgac ggcaaaaaga tcactgtaac agggaccctg
     1981 tggaacggca acaaaattat cgacgagcgc ctgatcaacc ccgacggctc cctgctgttc
     2041 cgagtaacca tcaacggagt gaccggctgg cgtctgcatg aacgcattct ggcgaggcac
     2101 gagctgatca aggagaacat gagaagcaag ctgtacctgg aaggcagcgt gaacggccac
     2161 cagttcaagt gcacccacga aggggagggc aagccctacg agggcaagca gaccaacagg
     2221 atcaaggtgg tggagggagg ccccctgccg ttcgcattcg acatcctggc cacccacttt
     2281 atgtacggga gcaaggtgtt catcaagtac cccgccgacc tccccgatta ttttaagcag
     2341 tccttccctg agggcttcac atgggagaga gtcatggtgt tcgaagacgg gggcgtgctg
     2401 accgccaccc aggacaccag cctccaggac ggcgagctca tctacaacgt caaggtcaga
     2461 ggggtgaact tcccagccaa cggccccgtg atgcagaaga aaacactggg ctgggagccc
     2521 agcaccgaga ccatgtaccc cgctgacggc ggcctggaag gcagatgcga caaggccctg
     2581 aagctcgtgg gcgggggcca cctgcacgtc aacttcaaga ccacatacaa gtccaagaaa
     2641 cccgtgaaga tgcccggcgt ccactacgtg gaccgcagac tggaaagaat caaggaggcc
     2701 gacaacgaga cctacgtcga gcagtacgag cacgctgtgg ccagatactc caacctgggc
     2761 ggaggcatgg acgagctgta caagggctcc ggcgaacaaa aactcatctc agaagaggat
     2821 ctgtaactcg agcatgcatc tagagggccc tattctatag tgtcacctaa atgctagagc
     2881 tcgctgatca gcctcgactg tgccttctag ttgccagcca tctgttgttt gcccctcccc
     2941 cgtgccttcc ttgaccctgg aaggtgccac tcccactgtc ctttcctaat aaaatgagga
     3001 aattgcatcg cattgtctga gtaggtgtca ttctattctg gggggtgggg tggggcagga
     3061 cagcaagggg gaggattggg aagacaatag caggcatgct ggggatgcgg tgggctctat
     3121 ggcttctgag gcggaaagaa ccagctgggg ctctaggggg tatccccnnn nnnnnnnnnn
     3181 nnnnnnnnnn nnnnnnnnnn nnnnnnnnnn nnnnnnnnnn nnnnnnnnnn nnnnnnnnnn
     3241 nnnnnnnnnn nnnnnnnnnn nnnnnnnnnn nnnnnnnnnn nnnnnnnnnn ncnnnnnnnn
     3301 nnnnnnnnnn nnnnnnnnnn nnnnnnnnnn nnnnnnnnnn nnnnnnnnnn nnnnnnnnnn
     3361 nnnnnnnnnn nnnnnnnnnn nnnannnnnn nnnnnnnnnn nnnnnnnnnn nnnnnnnnnn
     3421 nnnnnnnnnn nnncctttga cgttggagtc cacgttcttt aatagtggac tcttgttcca
     3481 aactggaaca acactcaacc ctatctcggt ctattctttt gatttataag ggattttgcc
     3541 gatttcggcc tattggttaa aaaatgagct gatttaacaa aaatttaacg cgaattaatt
     3601 ctgtggaatg tgtgtcagtt agggtgtgga aagtccccag gctccccagc aggcagaagt
     3661 atgcaaagca tgcatctcaa ttagtcagca accaggtgtg gaaagtcccc aggctcccca
     3721 gcaggcagaa gtatgcaaag catgcatctc aattagtcag caaccatagt cccgccccta
     3781 actccgccca tcccgcccct aactccgccc agttccgccc attctccgcc ccatggctga
     3841 ctaatttttt ttatttatgc agaggccgag gccgcctctg cctctgagct attccagaag
     3901 tagtgaggag gcttttttgg aggcctaggc ttttgcaaaa agctcccggg agcttgtata
     3961 tccattttcg gatctgatca agagacagga tgaggatcgt ttcgcatgat tgaacaagat
     4021 ggattgcacg caggttctcc ggccgcttgg gtggagaggc tattcggcta tgactgggca
     4081 caacagacaa tcggctgctc tgatgccgcc gtgttccggc tgtcagcgca ggggcgcccg
     4141 gttctttttg tcaagaccga cctgtccggt gccctgaatg aactgcagga cgaggcagcg
     4201 cggctatcgt ggctggccac gacgggcgtt ccttgcgcag ctgtgctcga cgttgtcact
     4261 gaagcgggaa gggactggct gctattgggc gaagtgccgg ggcaggatct cctgtcatct
     4321 caccttgctc ctgccgagaa agtatccatc atggctgatg caatgcggcg gctgcatacg
     4381 cttgatccgg ctacctgccc attcgaccac caagcgaaac atcgcatcga gcgagcacgt
     4441 actcggatgg aagccggtct tgtcgatcag gatgatctgg acgaagagca tcaggggctc
     4501 gcgccagccg aactgttcgc caggctcaag gcgcgcatgc ccgacggcga ggatctcgtc
     4561 gtgacccatg gcgatgcctg cttgccgaat atcatggtgg aaaatggccg cttttctgga
     4621 ttcatcgact gtggccggct gggtgtggcg gaccgctatc aggacatagc gttggctacc
     4681 cgtgatattg ctgaagagct tggcggcgaa tgggctgacc gcttcctcgt gctttacggt
     4741 atcgccgctc ccgattcgca gcgcatcgcc ttctatcgcc ttcttgacga gttcttctga
     4801 gcgggactct ggggttcgaa atgaccgacc aagcgacgcc caacctgcca tcacgagatt
     4861 tcgattccac cgccgccttc tatgaaaggt tgggcttcgg aatcgttttc cgggacgccg
     4921 gctggatgat cctccagcgc ggggatctca tgctggagtt cttcgcccac cccaacttgt
     4981 ttattgcagc ttataatggt tacaaataaa gcaatagcat cacaaatttc acaaataaag
     5041 catttttttc actgcattct agttgtggtt tgtccaaact catcaatgta tcttatcatg
     5101 tctgtatacc gtcgacctct agctagagct tggcgtaatc atggtcatag ctgtttcctg
     5161 tgtgaaattg ttatccgctc acaattccac acaacatacg agccggaagc ataaagtgta
     5221 aagcctgggg tgcctaatga gtgagctaac tcacattaat tgcgttgcgc tcactgcccg
     5281 ctttccagtc gggaaacctg tcgtgccagc tgcattaatg aatcggccaa cgcgcgggga
     5341 gaggcggttt gcgtattggg cgctcttccg cttcctcgct cactgactcg ctgcgctcgg
     5401 tcgttcggct gcggcgagcg gtatcagctc actcaaaggc ggtaatacgg ttatccacag
     5461 aatcagggga taacgcagga aagaacatgt gagcaaaagg ccagcaaaag gccaggaacc
     5521 gtaaaaaggc cgcgttgctg gcgtttttcc ataggctccg cccccctgac gagcatcaca
     5581 aaaatcgacg ctcaagtcag aggtggcgaa acccgacagg actataaaga taccaggcgt
     5641 ttccccctgg aagctccctc gtgcgctctc ctgttccgac cctgccgctt accggatacc
     5701 tgtccgcctt tctcccttcg ggaagcgtgg cgctttctca tagctcacgc tgtaggtatc
     5761 tcagttcggt gtaggtcgtt cgctccaagc tgggctgtgt gcacgaaccc cccgttcagc
     5821 ccgaccgctg cgccttatcc ggtaactatc gtcttgagtc caacccggta agacacgact
     5881 tatcgccact ggcagcagcc actggtaaca ggattagcag agcgaggtat gtaggcggtg
     5941 ctacagagtt cttgaagtgg tggcctaact acggctacac tagaagaaca gtatttggta
     6001 tctgcgctct gctgaagcca gttaccttcg gaaaaagagt tggtagctct tgatccggca
     6061 aacaaaccac cgctggtagc ggtggttttt ttgtttgcaa gcagcagatt acgcgcagaa
     6121 aaaaaggatc tcaagaagat cctttgatct tttctacggg gtctgacgct cagtggaacg
     6181 aaaactcacg ttaagggatt ttggtcatga gattatcaaa aaggatcttc acctagatcc
     6241 ttttaaatta aaaatgaagt tttaaatcaa tctaaagtat atatgagtaa acttggtctg
     6301 acagttacca atgcttaatc agtgaggcac ctatctcagc gatctgtcta tttcgttcat
     6361 ccatagttgc ctgactcccc gtcgtgtaga taactacgat acgggagggc ttaccatctg
     6421 gccccagtgc tgcaatgata ccgcgagacc cacgctcacc ggctccagat ttatcagcaa
     6481 taaaccagcc agccggaagg gccgagcgca gaagtggtcc tgcaacttta tccgcctcca
     6541 tccagtctat taattgttgc cgggaagcta gagtaagtag ttcgccagtt aatagtttgc
     6601 gcaacgttgt tgccattgct acaggcatcg tggtgtcacg ctcgtcgttt ggtatggctt
     6661 cattcagctc cggttcccaa cgatcaaggc gagttacatg atcccccatg ttgtgcaaaa
     6721 aagcggttag ctccttcggt cctccgatcg ttgtcagaag taagttggcc gcagtgttat
     6781 cactcatggt tatggcagca ctgcataatt ctcttactgt catgccatcc gtaagatgct
     6841 tttctgtgac tggtgagtac tcaaccaagt cattctgaga atagtgtatg cggcgaccga
     6901 gttgctcttg cccggcgtca atacgggata ataccgcgcc acatagcaga actttaaaag
     6961 tgctcatcat tggaaaacgt tcttcggggc gaaaactctc aaggatctta ccgctgttga
     7021 gatccagttc gatgtaaccc actcgtgcac ccaactgatc ttcagcatct tttactttca
     7081 ccagcgtttc tgggtgagca aaaacaggaa ggcaaaatgc cgcaaaaaag ggaataaggg
     7141 cgacacggaa atgttgaata ctcatactct tcctttttca atattattga agcatttatc
     7201 agggttattg tctcatgagc ggatacatat ttgaatgtat ttagaaaaat aaacaaatag
     7261 gggttccgcg cacatttccc cgaaaagtgc cacctgacgt c
//
